Addgene plasmid #13293: pCLXSN-ING2
Depositing lab: Curtis Harris. Depositing organization: National Cancer Institute (NCI). Publication: ING2 regulates the onset of replicative senescence by induction of p300-dependent p53 acetylation. Pedeux R, Sengupta S, Shen JC, Demidov ON, Saito S, Onogi H, Kumamoto K, Wincovitch S, Garfield SH, McMenamin M, Nagashima M, Grossman SR, Appella E, Harris CC. Mol Cell Biol. 2005 Aug . 25(15):6639-48. 10.1128/MCB.25.15.6639-6648.2005 PubMed 16024799.
Backbone
  Vector backbone: pCLXSN
  Vector type: Mammalian Expression, Retroviral
  Selectable markers: Neomycin (select with G418)
Growth in bacteria
  Bacterial resistance: Ampicillin, 100 μg/mL
  Growth temperature: 37°C
  Growth strain: DH5alpha
  Copy number: High Copy
Gene/Insert
  Gene/Insert name: ING2 (alt name: p33ING2)
  Species: H. sapiens (human)
  Entrez Gene: INGX (a.k.a. ING1-like, ING2)
  Cloning method: Restriction Enzyme
  Sequencing primers: 5′ pLXSN5'
Terms and licenses: Academic/Nonprofit Terms; Industry Terms: Not Available to Industry
How to cite: pCLXSN-ING2 was a gift from Curtis Harris (Addgene plasmid # 13293 ; http://n2t.net/addgene:13293 ; RRID:Addgene_13293)
