[The description below was written by a language model from this plasmid's Addgene catalogue record.]
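Description:
pCLXSN-ING2 is a retroviral mammalian expression plasmid built on the pCLXSN backbone and carrying the human ING2 coding sequence (also called p33ING2), inserted by restriction enzyme cloning. It is maintained in E. coli as a high-copy plasmid under ampicillin selection. In mammalian cells, the vector provides a neomycin resistance marker, so transduced or transfected cells can be selected with G418. No feature table accompanies the record, so the promoters, LTRs, packaging signal and any epitope tags are not explicitly documented. Vectors of the LXSN family generally express the inserted gene from the 5′ retroviral LTR and drive the neomycin resistance gene from an internal SV40 promoter. The listed 5′ sequencing primer for pLXSN-type vectors is consistent with that layout, but the arrangement in this construct should be confirmed against sequence data.

As a retroviral transfer vector, the plasmid would be introduced into packaging cells that supply the viral structural and enzymatic proteins in trans. This produces replication-defective particles that stably integrate the ING2 expression cassette into dividing target cells. ING2 is a member of the inhibitor of growth family of candidate tumour suppressors. The associated publication concerns its role in regulating the onset of replicative senescence through p300-dependent acetylation of p53, so the construct is suited to stable ING2 overexpression in human cells for studies of senescence and p53 pathway regulation. The catalogue's Entrez Gene field lists INGX, with ING2 given only as an alias, which differs from the stated insert name. The record does not resolve this discrepancy.
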