>Addgene plasmid #13293 | pCLXSN-ING2 | addgene partial sequence | sequence record 36802 | pLXSN 5'
CTTTTCGCCCTCCTCCTTCTCTGGCGCCGGAATTGCGGCCGCATGTTAGGGCAGCAGCAGCAGCAACTGT
ACTCGTCGGCCGCGCTCCTGACCGGGGAGCGGAGCCGGCTGCTCACCTGCTACGTGCAGGACTACCTTGA
GTGCGTGGAGTCGCTGCCCCACGACATGCAGAGGAACGTGTCTGTGCTGCGAGAGCTGGACAACAAATAT
CAAGAAACGTTAAAGGAAATTGATGATGTCTACGAAAAATATAAGAAAGAAGATGATTTAAACCAGAAGA
AACGTCTACAGCAGCTTCTCCAGAGAGCACTAATTAATAGTCAAGAATTGGGAGATGAAAAAATACAGAT
TGTTACACAAATGCTCGAATTGGTGGAAAATCGGGCAAGACAAATGGAGTTACACTCACAGTGTTTCCAA
GATCCTGCTGAAAGTGAACGAGCCTCAGATAAAGCAAAGATGGATTCCAGCCAACCAGAAAGATCTTCAA
GAAGACCCCGCAGGCAGCGGACCAGTGAAAGCCGTGATTTATGTCACATGGCAAATGGGATTGAAGACTG
TGATGATCAGCCACCTAAAGAAAAGAAATCCAAGTCAGCAAAGAAAAAGAAACGCTCCAAGGCCAAGCAG
GAAAGGGAAGCTTCACCTGTTGAGTTTGCAATAGATCCTAATGAACCTACATACTGCTTATGCAACCAAG
TGTCTTATGGGGAGATGATAGGATGTGACAATGAACAGTGTCCAATTGAATGGTTTCACTTTTCATGTGT
TTCACTTACCTATAAACCAAAGGGGAAATGGTATTGCCCAAAGTGCAGGGGAGATAATGAGAAAACAATG
GACAAAAGTACTGAAAAGACAAAAAAGGATAGAAGATCGAGGTAGGGATCCGGCTGTGGAATGTGTGTCA
